Addgene plasmid #229361: pXTK124 [Misc_Terminating-Modulator-A_PartType8-11]
Purpose: XanthoMoClo Golden Gate Part Plasmid for cloning, contains Misc_Terminating-Modulator-A_PartType8-11
Depositing lab: Michael Springer. Depositing organization: Harvard Medical School. Publication: XanthoMoClo horizontal line A Robust Modular Cloning Genetic Toolkit for the Genera Xanthobacter and Roseixanthobacter. Soltysiak MPM, Ory ALH, Lee AD, Christophersen CE, Jalihal AP, Springer M. ACS Synth Biol. 2025 Apr 18;14(4):1173-1190. doi: 10.1021/acssynbio.4c00806. Epub 2025 Mar 13. PubMed 40080684.
Backbone
  Vector backbone: pXTK
  Vector type: Bacterial Expression
Growth in bacteria
  Bacterial resistance: Ampicillin, 100 μg/mL
  Growth temperature: 37°C
  Growth strain: DH5alpha
  Copy number: Low Copy
Gene/Insert
  Gene/Insert name: Terminating Modulator A (mRFP) (alt name: Misc_Terminating-Modulator-A_PartType8-11)
  Species: Synthetic
  Cloning method: Restriction Enzyme; 5′ cloning site unknown (unknown if destroyed)
Terms and licenses: Academic/Nonprofit Terms; Industry Terms: Not Available to Industry
How to cite: pXTK124 [Misc_Terminating-Modulator-A_PartType8-11] was a gift from Michael Springer (Addgene plasmid # 229361 ; http://n2t.net/addgene:229361 ; RRID:Addgene_229361)
