[The description below was written by a language model from this plasmid's Addgene catalogue record and pLannotate feature annotations shown in this document.]
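Description:
pXTK124 is a small (about 2.7 kb) Golden Gate part plasmid from the XanthoMoClo modular cloning toolkit, which was developed for genetic engineering of bacteria in the genera Xanthobacter and Roseixanthobacter. It is built on the pXTK backbone and catalogued as a bacterial expression vector. It is propagated in E. coli under ampicillin selection, provided by a TEM-type beta-lactamase gene (bla) with its own AmpR promoter, followed by a bacteriophage fd terminator. Replication relies on a ColE1/pMB1-family origin. The automated annotation labels this origin as high-copy, whereas the catalogue entry lists the plasmid as low copy; the record does not resolve this difference.

The stored part is a synthetic element called "Terminating Modulator A (mRFP)", assigned to toolkit positions 8 through 11. In the annotated sequence it corresponds to an mRFP1 coding sequence (a monomeric red fluorescent derivative of DsRed) followed by two transcription terminators in tandem, the E. coli rrnB T1 terminator and the phage T7Te early terminator. No promoter or ribosome binding site for mRFP1 was annotated in the roughly 200 nt between the origin and the coding sequence, so the record does not state how the reporter is driven. The Type IIS restriction sites and overhangs that release the part are likewise not annotated, and the 5′ cloning site is listed as unknown.

By its name and position span, the part appears intended to occupy the terminal slots of a hierarchical assembly, with the red fluorescent cassette plausibly serving as a visual marker. The record itself only states that it is a part plasmid for cloning and does not define the modulator's exact role.
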