Features (pLannotate 1.2.2; 7 found; start..end, strand, type, name):
      1..589     +  rep_origin     ori: high-copy-number ColE1/pMB1/pBR322/pUC origin of replication
    801..1478    +  CDS            mRFP1: monomeric derivative of DsRed (Campbell et al., 2002)
   1487..1558    +  terminator     rrnB T1 terminator: transcription terminator T1 from the E. coli rrnB gene
   1574..1601    +  terminator     T7Te terminator: phage T7 early transcription terminator
   1677..1768    +  promoter       AmpR promoter: bla
   1769..2626    +  CDS            bla: BLAT_ECOLX - Experimental evidence at protein level: Swiss-Prot protein existence level 1. TEM-type are the most prevalent beta-lactamases in enterobacteria; they hydrolyze the beta-lactam bond in susceptible beta-lactam antibiotics, thus conferring resistance to penicillins and cephalosporins. TEM-3 and TEM-4 are capable of hydrolyzing cefotaxime and ceftazidime. TEM-5 is capable of hydrolyzing ceftazidime. TEM-6 is capable of hydrolyzing ceftazidime and aztreonam. TEM-8/CAZ-2, TEM- 16/CAZ-7 and TEM-24/CAZ-6 are markedly active against ceftazidime. IRT- 4 shows resistance to beta-lactamase in
   2633..2672    +  terminator     fd terminator: central terminator from bacteriophage fd (Otsuka and Kunisawa, 1982)
>Addgene plasmid #229361 | pXTK124 [Misc_Terminating-Modulator-A_PartType8-11] | addgene full sequence | sequence record 464844 | Addgene NGS Result
TTGAGATCCTTTTTTTCTGCGCGTAATCTGCTGCTTGCAAACAAAAAAACCACCGCTACCAGCGGTGGTT
TGTTTGCCGGATCAAGAGCTACCAACTCTTTTTCCGAAGGTAACTGGCTTCAGCAGAGCGCAGATACCAA
ATACTGTTCTTCTAGTGTAGCCGTAGTTAGGCCACCACTTCAAGAACTCTGTAGCACCGCCTACATACCT
CGCTCTGCTAATCCTGTTACCAGTGGCTGCTGCCAGTGGCGATAAGTCGTGTCTTACCGGGTTGGACTCA
AGACGATAGTTACCGGATAAGGCGCAGCGGTCGGGCTGAACGGGGGGTTCGTGCACACAGCCCAGCTTGG
AGCGAACGACCTACACCGAACTGAGATACCTACAGCGTGAGCTATGAGAAAGCGCCACGCTTCCCGAAGG
GAGAAAGGCGGACAGGTATCCGGTAAGCGGCAGGGTCGGAACAGGAGAGCGCACGAGGGAGCTTCCAGGG
GGAAACGCCTGGTATCTTTATAGTCCTGTCGGGTTTCGCCACCTCTGACTTGAGCGTCGATTTTTGTGAT
GCTCGTCAGGGGGGCGGAGCCTATGGAAAAACGCCAGCAACGCGAGTCGGTCTCTGCTGAACGGTACGCA
GGTGGAAAGTGAAACGTGATTTCATGCGTCATTTTGAACATTTTGTAAATCTTATTTAATAATGTGTGCG
GCAATTCACATTTAATTTATGAATGTTTTCTTAACATCGCGGCAACTCAAGAAACGGCAGGTTCGGATCT
TAGCTACTAGAGAAAGAGGAGAAATACTAGATGGCGAGTAGCGAAGACGTTATCAAAGAGTTCATGCGTT
TCAAAGTTCGTATGGAAGGTTCCGTTAACGGTCACGAGTTCGAAATCGAAGGTGAAGGTGAAGGTCGTCC
GTACGAAGGTACCCAGACCGCTAAACTGAAAGTTACCAAAGGTGGTCCGCTGCCGTTCGCTTGGGACATC
CTGTCCCCGCAGTTCCAGTACGGTTCCAAAGCTTACGTTAAACACCCGGCTGACATCCCGGACTACCTGA
AACTGTCCTTCCCGGAAGGTTTCAAATGGGAACGTGTTATGAACTTCGAAGACGGTGGTGTTGTTACCGT
TACCCAGGACTCCTCCCTGCAAGACGGTGAGTTCATCTACAAAGTTAAACTGCGTGGTACCAACTTCCCG
TCCGACGGTCCGGTTATGCAGAAAAAAACCATGGGTTGGGAAGCTTCCACCGAACGTATGTACCCGGAAG
ACGGTGCTCTGAAAGGTGAAATCAAAATGCGTCTGAAACTGAAAGACGGTGGTCACTACGACGCTGAAGT
TAAAACCACCTACATGGCTAAAAAACCGGTTCAGCTGCCGGGTGCTTACAAAACCGACATCAAACTGGAC
ATCACCTCCCACAACGAAGACTACACCATCGTTGAACAGTACGAACGTGCTGAAGGTCGTCACTCCACCG
GTGCTTAACCAGGCATCAAATAAAACGAAAGGCTCAGTCGAAAGACTGGGCCTTTCGTTTTATCTGTTGT
TTGTCGGTGAACGCTCTCTACTAGAGTCACACTGGCTCACCTTCGGGTGGGCCTTTCTGCGTTTATACAC
CTGCGTACGCTGGAGTTGAGACCAGAGTAGCCCGCCTAATGAGCGGGCTTTTTTTTAATTCCCCTATTTG
TTTATTTTTCTAAATACATTCAAATATGTATCCGCTCATGAGACAATAACCCTGATAAATGCTTCAATAA
TATTGAAAAAGGAAGAGTATGAGCATTCAGCATTTTCGTGTGGCGCTGATTCCGTTTTTTGCGGCGTTTT
GCCTGCCGGTGTTTGCGCATCCGGAAACCCTGGTGAAAGTGAAAGATGCGGAAGATCAACTGGGTGCGCG
CGTGGGCTATATTGAACTGGATCTGAACAGCGGCAAAATTCTGGAATCTTTTCGTCCGGAAGAACGTTTT
CCGATGATGAGCACCTTTAAAGTGCTGCTGTGCGGTGCGGTTCTGAGCCGTGTGGATGCGGGCCAGGAAC
AACTGGGCCGTCGTATTCATTATAGCCAGAACGATCTGGTGGAATATAGCCCGGTGACCGAAAAACATCT
GACCGATGGCATGACCGTGCGTGAACTGTGCAGCGCGGCGATTACCATGAGCGATAACACCGCGGCGAAC
CTGCTGCTGACGACCATTGGCGGTCCGAAAGAACTGACCGCGTTTCTGCATAACATGGGCGATCATGTGA
CCCGTCTGGATCGTTGGGAACCGGAACTGAACGAAGCGATTCCGAACGATGAACGTGATACCACCATGCC
GGCAGCAATGGCGACCACCCTGCGTAAACTGCTGACGGGTGAGCTGCTGACCCTGGCAAGCCGCCAGCAA
CTGATTGATTGGATGGAAGCGGATAAAGTGGCGGGTCCGCTGCTGCGTAGCGCGCTGCCGGCTGGCTGGT
TTATTGCGGATAAAAGCGGTGCGGGCGAACGTGGCAGCCGTGGCATTATTGCGGCGCTGGGCCCGGATGG
TAAACCGAGCCGTATTGTGGTGATTTATACCACCGGCAGCCAGGCGACGATGGATGAACGTAACCGTCAG
ATTGCGGAAATTGGCGCGAGCCTGATTAAACATTGGTAAACCGATACAATTAAAGGCTCCTTTTGGAGCC
TTTTTTTTTGGACGACCCTTGTCAGATCAAAGGATCTTC
